Addgene plasmid #84913: pcDNA3.2 TDP-43 NLS1, 5F-L YFP
Purpose: Mammalian expresion of TDP-43 NLS1, 5F-L YFP
Depositing lab: Aaron Gitler. Depositing organization: University of Pennsylvania. Publication: Ataxin-2 intermediate-length polyglutamine expansions are associated with increased risk for ALS. Elden AC, Kim HJ, Hart MP, Chen-Plotkin AS, Johnson BS, Fang X, Armakola M, Geser F, Greene R, Lu MM, Padmanabhan A, Clay-Falcone D, McCluskey L, Elman L, Juhr D, Gruber PJ, Rub U, Auburger G, Trojanowski JQ, Lee VM, Van Deerlin VM, Bonini NM, Gitler AD. Nature. 2010 Aug 26;466(7310):1069-75. doi: 10.1038/nature09320. PubMed 20740007.
Backbone
  Vector backbone: pcDNA3.2 DEST
  Vector type: Mammalian Expression
Growth in bacteria
  Bacterial resistance: Ampicillin, 100 μg/mL
  Growth temperature: 37°C
  Growth strain: DH5alpha
  Copy number: Unknown
Gene/Insert
  Gene/Insert name: TDP-43 (alt name: TARDBP)
  Species: H. sapiens (human)
  Mutation: K82A, R83A, K84A, F147L, F149L, F194L, F229L, F231L
  Entrez Gene: TARDBP (a.k.a. ALS10, TDP-43)
  Promoter: CMV
  Tag / fusion protein: YFP (C terminal on insert)
  Cloning method: Gateway Cloning
  Sequencing primers: 5′ CMV-F; 3′ TK-pA-R
Terms and licenses: Academic/Nonprofit Terms; Industry Terms: Not Available to Industry
How to cite: pcDNA3.2 TDP-43 NLS1, 5F-L YFP was a gift from Aaron Gitler (Addgene plasmid # 84913 ; http://n2t.net/addgene:84913 ; RRID:Addgene_84913)
