[The description below was written by a language model from this plasmid's Addgene catalogue record and pLannotate feature annotations shown in this document.]
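Description:
pcDNA3.2 TDP-43 NLS1, 5F-L YFP is a mammalian expression plasmid of about 7.5 kb, made by Gateway recombination into the pcDNA3.2 DEST backbone. It is propagated in E. coli through a high-copy ColE1/pUC-type origin with ampicillin selection (AmpR), and it also carries an f1 origin. For selection in mammalian cells, an SV40 enhancer/early promoter drives a neomycin/kanamycin phosphotransferase gene followed by an SV40 polyadenylation signal, the usual arrangement for G418 selection of stable transfectants.

The payload is human TDP-43 (TARDBP) fused at its C terminus to EYFP, with the fusion flanked by attB1 and attB2 sites left by Gateway cloning. Expression is driven by the CMV immediate-early enhancer and promoter, and the transcript is terminated at the HSV thymidine kinase poly(A) signal. A T7 promoter lies upstream of the insert. A backbone V5 epitope sequence is annotated downstream of attB2, but the record does not say whether it is translated with the fusion. The TDP-43 coding sequence carries eight substitutions. K82A, R83A and K84A correspond to the "NLS1" part of the name, indicating alteration of basic residues in the nuclear localisation signal. F147L, F149L, F194L, F229L and F231L make up the "5F-L" set, replacing phenylalanines that fall within the region of the two RNA recognition motifs. The stated purpose is simply mammalian expression of this mutant. The YFP tag allows the protein's subcellular distribution to be followed by fluorescence, and the associated publication concerns ataxin-2 polyglutamine expansions and ALS risk.

A few short annotated fragments (HIV-1 LTR, bGH poly(A), ble, lacI, bom) appear to be partial matches within backbone sequence rather than functional elements.
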