Features (pLannotate 1.2.2; 24 found; start..end, strand, type, name):
      1..380     +  enhancer       CMV enhancer: human cytomegalovirus immediate early enhancer
    381..584     +  promoter       CMV promoter: human cytomegalovirus (CMV) immediate early promoter
    580..613     +  LTR            5' LTR (truncated) (fragment): truncated 5' long terminal repeat (LTR) from HIV-1
    629..647     +  promoter       T7 promoter: promoter for bacteriophage T7 RNA polymerase
    677..701     +  protein_bind   attB1: mutant version of attB; recombination site for the Gateway® BP reaction BP Clonase™
    719..1960    +  CDS            TARDBP: TADBP_HUMAN - Also known as TDP43. Experimental evidence at protein level: Swiss-Prot protein existence level 1. RNA-binding protein that is involved in various steps of RNA biogenesis and processing (PubMed:23519609). Preferentially binds, via its two RNA recognition motifs RRM1 and RRM2, to GU-repeats on RNA molecules predominantly localized within long introns and in the 3'UTR of mRNAs (PubMed:23519609, PubMed:24240615, PubMed:24464995). In turn, regulates the splicing of many non-coding and protein-coding RNAs including proteins involved in neuronal survival, as well as mRNAs that encode p
   1973..2683    +  CDS            EYFP: EYFP is a basic (constitutively fluorescent) green/yellow fluorescent protein published in 1996, derived from Aequorea victoria. It is reported to be a very rapidly-maturing weak dimer with high acid sensitivity.
   2697..2721    -  protein_bind   attB2: mutant version of attB; recombination site for the Gateway® BP reaction BP Clonase™
   2747..2788    +  CDS            V5 tag: epitope tag from simian virus 5
   2872..2920    +  polyA_signal   HSV TK poly(A) signal: herpes simplex virus thymidine kinase polyadenylation signal (Cole and Stacy, 1985)
   3011..3027    -  polyA_signal   bGH poly(A) signal (fragment): bovine growth hormone polyadenylation signal
   3122..3550    +  rep_origin     f1 ori (sequence partly withheld): f1 bacteriophage origin of replication; arrow indicates direction of (+) strand synthesis
   3564..3893    +  promoter       SV40 promoter: SV40 enhancer and early promoter
   3960..4751    +  CDS            neo: KKA2_KLEPN - Also known as kan, nptII. Experimental evidence at protein level: Swiss-Prot protein existence level 1. Resistance to kanamycin, neomycin, paromomycin, ribostamycin, butirosin and gentamicin B. From Klebsiella pneumoniae.
   4777..4935    +  CDS            ble (fragment): BLE_KLEPN - Experimental evidence at protein level: Swiss-Prot protein existence level 1. Binding protein with a strong affinity to the bleomycin family of antibiotics. Binds to CL990; an antimitotic-antibiotic compound. From Klebsiella pneumoniae.
   4930..5051    +  polyA_signal   SV40 poly(A) signal: SV40 polyadenylation signal
   5124..5140    -  protein_bind   lac operator: The lac repressor binds to the lac operator to inhibit transcription in E. coli. This inhibition can be relieved by adding lactose or isopropyl-β-D-thiogalactopyranoside (IPTG). lac repressor encoded by lacI
   5148..5178    -  promoter       lac promoter: promoter for the E. coli lac operon
   5193..5214    -  protein_bind   CAP binding site: CAP binding activates transcription in the presence of cAMP. E. coli catabolite activator protein
   5227..5319    -  CDS            lacI (fragment): lac repressor; lacI; The lac repressor binds to the lac operator to inhibit transcription in E. coli. This inhibition can be relieved by adding lactose or isopropyl-β-D-thiogalactopyranoside (IPTG).
   5502..6090    -  rep_origin     ori: high-copy-number ColE1/pMB1/pBR322/pUC origin of replication
   6261..7121    -  CDS            AmpR: β-lactamase; bla; confers resistance to ampicillin, carbenicillin, and related antibiotics
   7122..7226    -  promoter       AmpR promoter: bla
   7285..7337    -  misc_feature   bom (fragment): basis of mobility region from pBR322
>Addgene plasmid #84913 | pcDNA3.2 TDP-43 NLS1, 5F-L YFP | addgene full sequence | sequence record 418376 | Addgene NGS Result
GACATTGATTATTGACTAGTTATTAATAGTAATCAATTACGGGGTCATTAGTTCATAGCCCATATATGGA
GTTCCGCGTTACATAACTTACGGTAAATGGCCCGCCTGGCTGACCGCCCAACGACCCCCGCCCATTGACG
TCAATAATGACGTATGTTCCCATAGTAACGCCAATAGGGACTTTCCATTGACGTCAATGGGTGGAGTATT
TACGGTAAACTGCCCACTTGGCAGTACATCAAGTGTATCATATGCCAAGTACGCCCCCTATTGACGTCAA
TGACGGTAAATGGCCCGCCTGGCATTATGCCCAGTACATGACCTTATGGGACTTTCCTACTTGGCAGTAC
ATCTACGTATTAGTCATCGCTATTACCATGGTGATGCGGTTTTGGCAGTACATCAATGGGCGTGGATAGC
GGTTTGACTCACGGGGATTTCCAAGTCTCCACCCCATTGACGTCAATGGGAGTTTGTTTTGGCACCAAAA
TCAACGGGACTTTCCAAAATGTCGTAACAACTCCGCCCCATTGACGCAAATGGGCGGTAGGCGTGTACGG
TGGGAGGTCTATATAAGCAGAGCTCTCTGGCTAACTAGAGAACCCACTGCTTACTGGCTTATCGAAATTA
ATACGACTCACTATAGGGAGACCCAAGCTGGCTAGTTAAGCTATCAACAAGTTTGTACAAAAAAGCAGGC
TTCGAAGGAGATAACAAAATGTCTGAATATATTCGGGTAACCGAAGATGAGAACGATGAGCCCATTGAAA
TACCATCGGAAGACGATGGGACGGTGCTGCTCTCCACGGTTACAGCCCAGTTTCCAGGGGCGTGTGGGCT
TCGCTACAGGAATCCAGTGTCTCAGTGTATGAGAGGTGTCCGGCTGGTAGAAGGAATTCTGCATGCCCCA
GATGCTGGCTGGGGAAATCTGGTGTATGTTGTCAACTATCCAAAAGATAACGCAGCAGCAATGGATGAGA
CAGATGCTTCATCAGCAGTGAAAGTGAAAAGAGCAGTCCAGAAAACATCCGATTTAATAGTGTTGGGTCT
CCCATGGAAAACAACCGAACAGGACCTGAAAGAGTATTTTAGTACCTTTGGAGAAGTTCTTATGGTGCAG
GTCAAGAAAGATCTTAAGACTGGTCATTCAAAGGGGTTAGGCTTAGTTCGTTTTACGGAATATGAAACAC
AAGTGAAAGTAATGTCACAGCGACATATGATAGATGGACGATGGTGTGACTGCAAACTTCCTAATTCTAA
GCAAAGCCAAGATGAGCCTTTGAGAAGCAGAAAAGTGTTAGTGGGGCGCTGTACAGAGGACATGACTGAG
GATGAGCTGCGGGAGTTCTTCTCTCAGTACGGGGATGTGATGGATGTCTTCATCCCCAAGCCATTCAGGG
CCTTAGCCTTAGTTACATTTGCAGATGATCAGATTGCGCAGTCTCTTTGTGGAGAGGACTTGATCATTAA
AGGAATCAGCGTTCATATATCCAATGCCGAACCTAAGCACAATAGCAATAGACAGTTAGAAAGAAGTGGA
AGATTTGGTGGTAATCCAGGTGGCTTTGGGAATCAGGGTGGATTTGGTAATAGCAGAGGGGGTGGAGCTG
GTTTGGGAAACAATCAAGGTAGTAATATGGGTGGTGGGATGAACTTTGGTGCGTTCAGCATTAATCCAGC
CATGATGGCTGCCGCCCAGGCAGCACTACAGAGCAGTTGGGGTATGATGGGCATGTTAGCCAGCCAGCAG
AACCAGTCAGGCCCATCGGGTAATAACCAAAACCAAGGCAACATGCAGAGGGAGCCAAACCAGGCCTTCG
GTTCTGGAAATAACTCTTATAGTGGCTCTAATTCTGGTGCAGCAATTGGTTGGGGATCAGCATCCAATGC
AGGGTCGGGCAGTGGTTTTAATGGAGGCTTTGGCTCAAGCATGGATTCTAAGTCTTCTGGCTGGGGAATG
AAGCTTATCGATAGCAAGGGCGAGGAGCTGTTCACCGGGGTGGTGCCCATCCTGGTCGAGCTGGACGGCG
ACGTAAACGGCCACAAGTTCAGCGTGTCCGGCGAGGGCGAGGGCGATGCCACCTACGGCAAGCTGACCCT
GAAGTTCATCTGCACCACCGGCAAGCTGCCCGTGCCCTGGCCCACCCTCGTGACCACCTTCGGCTACGGC
CTGCAGTGCTTCGCCCGCTACCCCGACCACATGAAGCAGCACGACTTCTTCAAGTCCGCCATGCCCGAAG
GCTACGTCCAGGAGCGCACCATCTTCTTCAAGGACGACGGCAACTACAAGACCCGCGCCGAGGTGAAGTT
CGAGGGCGACACCCTGGTGAACCGCATCGAGCTGAAGGGCATCGACTTCAAGGAGGACGGCAACATCCTG
GGGCACAAGCTGGAGTACAACTACAACAGCCACAACGTCTATATCATGGCCGACAAGCAGAAGAACGGCA
TCAAGGTGAACTTCAAGATCCGCCACAACATCGAGGACGGCAGCGTGCAGCTCGCCGACCACTACCAGCA
GAACACCCCCATCGGCGACGGCCCCGTGCTGCTGCCCGACAACCACTACCTGAGCTACCAGTCCGCCCTG
AGCAAAGACCCCAACGAGAAGCGCGATCACATGGTCCTGCTGGAGTTCGTGACCGCCGCCGGGATCACTC
TCGGCATGGACGAGCTGTACAAGAGATCTATCTAGGACCCAGCTTTCTTGTACAAAGTGGTTGATCTAGA
GGGCCCGCGGTTCGAAGGTAAGCCTATCCCTAACCCTCTCCTCGGTCTCGATTCTACGCGTACCGGTTAG
TAATGAGTTTAAACGGGGGAGGCTAACTGAAACACGGAAGGAGACAATACCGGAAGGAACCCGCGCTATG
ACGGCAATAAAAAGACAGAATAAAACGCACGGGTGTTGGGTCGTTTGTTCATAAACGCGGGGTTCGGTCC
CAGGGCTGGCACTCTGTCGATACCCCACCGAGACCCCATTGGGGCCAATACGCCCGCGTTTCTTCCTTTT
CCCCACCCCACCCCCCAAGTTCGGGTGAAGGCCCAGGGCTCGCAGCCAACGTCGGGGCGGCAGGCCCTGC
CATAGCAGATCTGCGCAGCTGGGGCTCTAGGGGGTATCCCC
[124 nt withheld, positions 3122-3245]
C
[91 nt withheld, positions 3247-3337]
A
[49 nt withheld, positions 3339-3387]
CCTTTGACGTTGGAGTCCACGTTCTTT
[37 nt withheld, positions 3415-3451]
ACCCTATCTCGGTCTATTCTTTTGATTTATAAGGGATTTTGCCGATTTCGGCCTATTGGTTAAAAAATGA
GCTGATTTAACAAAAATTTAACGCGAATTAATTCTGTGGAATGTGTGTCAGTTAGGGTGTGGAAAGTCCC
CAGGCTCCCCAGCAGGCAGAAGTATGCAAAGCATGCATCTCAATTAGTCAGCAACCAGGTGTGGAAAGTC
CCCAGGCTCCCCAGCAGGCAGAAGTATGCAAAGCATGCATCTCAATTAGTCAGCAACCATAGTCCCGCCC
CTAACTCCGCCCATCCCGCCCCTAACTCCGCCCAGTTCCGCCCATTCTCCGCCCCATGGCTGACTAATTT
TTTTTATTTATGCAGAGGCCGAGGCCGCCTCTGCCTCTGAGCTATTCCAGAAGTAGTGAGGAGGCTTTTT
TGGAGGCCTAGGCTTTTGCAAAAAGCTCCCGGGAGCTTGTATATCCATTTTCGGATCTGATCAAGAGACA
GGATGAGGATCGTTTCGCATGATTGAACAAGATGGATTGCACGCAGGTTCTCCGGCCGCTTGGGTGGAGA
GGCTATTCGGCTATGACTGGGCACAACAGACAATCGGCTGCTCTGATGCCGCCGTGTTCCGGCTGTCAGC
GCAGGGGCGCCCGGTTCTTTTTGTCAAGACCGACCTGTCCGGTGCCCTGAATGAACTGCAGGACGAGGCA
GCGCGGCTATCGTGGCTGGCCACGACGGGCGTTCCTTGCGCAGCTGTGCTCGACGTTGTCACTGAAGCGG
GAAGGGACTGGCTGCTATTGGGCGAAGTGCCGGGGCAGGATCTCCTGTCATCTCACCTTGCTCCTGCCGA
GAAAGTATCCATCATGGCTGATGCAATGCGGCGGCTGCATACGCTTGATCCGGCTACCTGCCCATTCGAC
CACCAAGCGAAACATCGCATCGAGCGAGCACGTACTCGGATGGAAGCCGGTCTTGTCGATCAGGATGATC
TGGACGAAGAGCATCAGGGGCTCGCGCCAGCCGAACTGTTCGCCAGGCTCAAGGCGCGCATGCCCGACGG
CGAGGATCTCGTCGTGACCCATGGCGATGCCTGCTTGCCGAATATCATGGTGGAAAATGGCCGCTTTTCT
GGATTCATCGACTGTGGCCGGCTGGGTGTGGCGGACCGCTATCAGGACATAGCGTTGGCTACCCGTGATA
TTGCTGAAGAGCTTGGCGGCGAATGGGCTGACCGCTTCCTCGTGCTTTACGGTATCGCCGCTCCCGATTC
GCAGCGCATCGCCTTCTATCGCCTTCTTGACGAGTTCTTCTGAGCGGGACTCTGGGGTTCGCGAAATGAC
CGACCAAGCGACGCCCAACCTGCCATCACGAGATTTCGATTCCACCGCCGCCTTCTATGAAAGGTTGGGC
TTCGGAATCGTTTTCCGGGACGCCGGCTGGATGATCCTCCAGCGCGGGGATCTCATGCTGGAGTTCTTCG
CCCACCCCAACTTGTTTATTGCAGCTTATAATGGTTACAAATAAAGCAATAGCATCACAAATTTCACAAA
TAAAGCATTTTTTTCACTGCATTCTAGTTGTGGTTTGTCCAAACTCATCAATGTATCTTATCATGTCTGT
ATACCGTCGACCTCTAGCTAGAGCTTGGCGTAATCATGGTCATAGCTGTTTCCTGTGTGAAATTGTTATC
CGCTCACAATTCCACACAACATACGAGCCGGAAGCATAAAGTGTAAAGCCTGGGGTGCCTAATGAGTGAG
CTAACTCACATTAATTGCGTTGCGCTCACTGCCCGCTTTCCAGTCGGGAAACCTGTCGTGCCAGCTGCAT
TAATGAATCGGCCAACGCGCGGGGAGAGGCGGTTTGCGTATTGGGCGCTCTTCCGCTTCCTCGCTCACTG
ACTCGCTGCGCTCGGTCGTTCGGCTGCGGCGAGCGGTATCAGCTCACTCAAAGGCGGTAATACGGTTATC
CACAGAATCAGGGGATAACGCAGGAAAGAACATGTGAGCAAAAGGCCAGCAAAAGGCCAGGAACCGTAAA
AAGGCCGCGTTGCTGGCGTTTTTCCATAGGCTCCGCCCCCCTGACGAGCATCACAAAAATCGACGCTCAA
GTCAGAGGTGGCGAAACCCGACAGGACTATAAAGATACCAGGCGTTTCCCCCTGGAAGCTCCCTCGTGCG
CTCTCCTGTTCCGACCCTGCCGCTTACCGGATACCTGTCCGCCTTTCTCCCTTCGGGAAGCGTGGCGCTT
TCTCATAGCTCACGCTGTAGGTATCTCAGTTCGGTGTAGGTCGTTCGCTCCAAGCTGGGCTGTGTGCACG
AACCCCCCGTTCAGCCCGACCGCTGCGCCTTATCCGGTAACTATCGTCTTGAGTCCAACCCGGTAAGACA
CGACTTATCGCCACTGGCAGCAGCCACTGGTAACAGGATTAGCAGAGCGAGGTATGTAGGCGGTGCTACA
GAGTTCTTGAAGTGGTGGCCTAACTACGGCTACACTAGAAGAACAGTATTTGGTATCTGCGCTCTGCTGA
AGCCAGTTACCTTCGGAAAAAGAGTTGGTAGCTCTTGATCCGGCAAACAAACCACCGCTGGTAGCGGTGG
TTTTTTTGTTTGCAAGCAGCAGATTACGCGCAGAAAAAAAGGATCTCAAGAAGATCCTTTGATCTTTTCT
ACGGGGTCTGACGCTCAGTGGAACGAAAACTCACGTTAAGGGATTTTGGTCATGAGATTATCAAAAAGGA
TCTTCACCTAGATCCTTTTAAATTAAAAATGAAGTTTTAAATCAATCTAAAGTATATATGAGTAAACTTG
GTCTGACAGTTACCAATGCTTAATCAGTGAGGCACCTATCTCAGCGATCTGTCTATTTCGTTCATCCATA
GTTGCCTGACTCCCCGTCGTGTAGATAACTACGATACGGGAGGGCTTACCATCTGGCCCCAGTGCTGCAA
TGATACCGCGAGACCCACGCTCACCGGCTCCAGATTTATCAGCAATAAACCAGCCAGCCGGAAGGGCCGA
GCGCAGAAGTGGTCCTGCAACTTTATCCGCCTCCATCCAGTCTATTAATTGTTGCCGGGAAGCTAGAGTA
AGTAGTTCGCCAGTTAATAGTTTGCGCAACGTTGTTGCCATTGCTACAGGCATCGTGGTGTCACGCTCGT
CGTTTGGTATGGCTTCATTCAGCTCCGGTTCCCAACGATCAAGGCGAGTTACATGATCCCCCATGTTGTG
CAAAAAAGCGGTTAGCTCCTTCGGTCCTCCGATCGTTGTCAGAAGTAAGTTGGCCGCAGTGTTATCACTC
ATGGTTATGGCAGCACTGCATAATTCTCTTACTGTCATGCCATCCGTAAGATGCTTTTCTGTGACTGGTG
AGTACTCAACCAAGTCATTCTGAGAATAGTGTATGCGGCGACCGAGTTGCTCTTGCCCGGCGTCAATACG
GGATAATACCGCGCCACATAGCAGAACTTTAAAAGTGCTCATCATTGGAAAACGTTCTTCGGGGCGAAAA
CTCTCAAGGATCTTACCGCTGTTGAGATCCAGTTCGATGTAACCCACTCGTGCACCCAACTGATCTTCAG
CATCTTTTACTTTCACCAGCGTTTCTGGGTGAGCAAAAACAGGAAGGCAAAATGCCGCAAAAAAGGGAAT
AAGGGCGACACGGAAATGTTGAATACTCATACTCTTCCTTTTTCAATATTATTGAAGCATTTATCAGGGT
TATTGTCTCATGAGCGGATACATATTTGAATGTATTTAGAAAAATAAACAAATAGGGGTTCCGCGCACAT
TTCCCCGAAAAGTGCCACCTGACGTCGACGGATCGGGAGATCTCCCGATCCCCTATGGTGCACTCTCAGT
ACAATCTGCTCTGATGCCGCATAGTTAAGCCAGTATCTGCTCCCTGCTTGTGTGTTGGAGGTCGCTGAGT
AGTGCGCGAGCAAAATTTAAGCTACAACAAGGCAAGGCTTGACCGACAATTGCATGAAGAATCTGCTTAG
GGTTAGGCGTTTTGCGCTGCTTCGCGATGTACGGGCCAGATATACGCGTT
