>Addgene plasmid #84913 | pcDNA3.2 TDP-43 NLS1, 5F-L YFP | addgene partial sequence | sequence record 166806 | CMV-F 5'-CGCAAATGGGCGGTAGGCGTG-3'
GCTGCTTACTGGCTTATCGAAATTAATACGACTCACTATAGGGAGACCCAAGCTGGCTAGTTAAGCTATC
AACAAGTTTGTACAAAAAAGCAGGCTTCGAAGGAGATAACAAAATGTCTGAATATATTCGGGTAACCGAA
GATGAGAACGATGAGCCCATTGAAATACCATCGGAAGACGATGGGACGGTGCTGCTCTCCACGGTTACAG
CCCAGTTTCCAGGGGCGTGTGGGCTTCGCTACAGGAATCCAGTGTCTCAGTGTATGAGAGGTGTCCGGCT
GGTAGAAGGAATTCTGCATGCCCCAGATGCTGGCTGGGGAAATCTGGTGTATGTTGTCAACTATCCAAAA
GATAACGCAGCAGCAATGGATGAGACAGATGCTTCATCAGCAGTGAAAGTGAAAAGAGCAGTCCAGAAAA
CATCCGATTTAATAGTGTTGGGTCTCCCATGGAAAACAACCGAACAGGACCTGAAAGAGTATTTTAGTAC
CTTTGGAGAAGTTCTTATGGTGCAGGTCAAGAAAGATCTTAAGACTGGTCATTCAAAGGGGTTAGGCTTA
GTTCGTTTTACGGAATATGAAACACAAGTGAAAGTAATGTCACAGCGACATATGATAGATGGACGATGGT
GTGACTGCAAACTTCCTAATTCTAAGCAAAGCCAAGATGAGCCTTTGAGAAGCAGAAAAGTGTTAGTGGG
GCGCTGTACAGAGGACATGA
