>Addgene plasmid #84913 | pcDNA3.2 TDP-43 NLS1, 5F-L YFP | addgene partial sequence | sequence record 166807 | EGFP-N 5'-CGTCGCCGTCCAGCTCGACCAG-3'
GCTCCTCGCCCTTGCTATCGATAAGCTTCATTCCCCAGCCAGAAGACTTAGAATCCATGCTTGAGCCAAA
GCCTCCATTAAAACCACTGCCCGACCCTGCATTGGATGCTGATCCCCAACCAATTGCTGCACCAGAATTA
GAGCCACTATAAGAGTTATTTCCAGAACCGAAGGCCTGGTTTGGCTCCCTCTGCATGTTGCCTTGGTTTT
GGTTATTACCCGATGGGCCTGACTGGTTCTGCTGGCTGGCTAACATGCCCATCATACCCCAACTGCTCTG
TAGTGCTGCCTGGGCGGCAGCCATCATGGCTGGATTAATGCTGAACGCACCAAAGTTCATCCCACCACCC
ATATTACTACCTTGATTGTTTCCCAAACCAGCTCCACCCCCTCTGCTATTACCAAATCCACCCTGATTCC
CAAAGCCACCTGGATTACCACCAAATCTTCCACTTCTTTCTAACTGTCTATTGCTATTGTGCTTAGGTTC
GGCATTGGATATATGAACGCTGATTCCTTTAATGATCAAGTCCTCTCCACAAAGAGACTGCGCAATCTGA
TCATCTGCAAATGTAACTAAGGCTAAGGCCCTGAATGGCTTGGGGATGAAGACATCCATCACATCCCCGT
ACTGAGAGAAGAACTCCCGCAGCTCATCCTCAGTCATGTCCTCTGTACAGCGCCCCACTAACACTTTTCT
GCTTC
